Addgene plasmid #249027: pKlab818-bGlobin_3xF-BRCA1(full-length)-A1708E
Purpose: This plasmid expresses the full length BRCA1 sequence (A1708E mutation) with an N-terminal 3xFLAG tag
Depositing lab: Georgios Karras. Depositing organization: University of Texas MD Anderson Cancer Center. Publication: HSP90 buffers deleterious genetic variations in BRCA1. Gracia B, Zhang XH, Montes P, Pham TC, Huang M, Chen J, Karras GI. Mol Cell. 2025 Nov 19:S1097-2765(25)00867-6. doi: 10.1016/j.molcel.2025.10.026. PubMed 41265458.
Backbone
  Vector backbone: pcDNA3.1
  Vector type: Mammalian Expression
  Selectable markers: Neomycin (select with G418)
Growth in bacteria
  Bacterial resistance: Ampicillin, 100 μg/mL
  Growth temperature: 37°C
  Growth strain: DH5alpha
  Copy number: High Copy
Gene/Insert
  Gene/Insert name: BRCA1
  Species: H. sapiens (human)
  Mutation: A1708E
  Entrez Gene: BRCA1 (a.k.a. BRCAI, BRCC1, BROVCA1, FANCS, IRIS, PNCA4, PPP1R53, PSCP, RNF53)
  Promoter: CMV Promoter
  Tag / fusion protein: 3x-FLAG-V5 (N terminal on insert)
  Cloning method: Gibson Cloning
Resource information
  A portion of this plasmid was derived from a plasmid made by: based on vector Addgene #99394
Terms and licenses: Academic/Nonprofit Terms; Industry Terms: Not Available to Industry
How to cite: pKlab818-bGlobin_3xF-BRCA1(full-length)-A1708E was a gift from Georgios Karras (Addgene plasmid # 249027 ; http://n2t.net/addgene:249027 ; RRID:Addgene_249027)
