[The description below was written by a language model from this plasmid's Addgene catalogue record and pLannotate feature annotations shown in this document.]
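Description:
pKlab818-bGlobin_3xF-BRCA1(full-length)-A1708E is an 11.8 kb mammalian expression plasmid built on a pcDNA3.1 backbone and assembled by Gibson cloning, with part of the vector derived from an earlier deposited plasmid. It is maintained in E. coli through a high-copy ColE1/pUC-type origin and an ampicillin resistance gene (β-lactamase with its own promoter). An f1 origin is also present. For selection in mammalian cells, an SV40 enhancer/early promoter drives the neomycin phosphotransferase gene, terminated by an SV40 polyadenylation signal, which allows G418 selection of stable transfectants.

The expression cassette uses the CMV immediate-early enhancer and promoter, followed by a rabbit β-globin intron placed upstream of the coding region. Introns in this position are commonly included to improve mRNA processing and expression. The open reading frame begins with a 3xFLAG epitope, followed by a partial V5 tag and a residual fragment of a Gateway attB1 site. These are fused to the N-terminus of full-length human BRCA1 carrying the A1708E substitution, and a bovine growth hormone polyadenylation signal ends the transcript. T7 and SP6 phage promoters flank the insert as standard backbone elements. Several short annotated fragments (a truncated HIV-1 LTR piece, ble, lacI and bom) appear to be backbone remnants rather than functional parts.

The plasmid is intended to express FLAG-tagged mutant BRCA1 in mammalian cells, where the tag allows detection or immunoprecipitation. The associated publication concerns HSP90 buffering of deleterious BRCA1 variants, which suggests the construct is used to study how this variant behaves relative to other BRCA1 alleles.
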