Features (pLannotate 1.2.2; 25 found; start..end, strand, type, name):
    347..550     +  promoter       CMV promoter: human cytomegalovirus (CMV) immediate early promoter
    546..579     +  LTR            5' LTR (truncated) (fragment): truncated 5' long terminal repeat (LTR) from HIV-1
    595..613     +  promoter       T7 promoter: promoter for bacteriophage T7 RNA polymerase
    650..1222    +  intron         β-globin intron: intron from rabbit β-globin gene
   1328..1393    +  CDS            3xFLAG: three tandem FLAG® epitope tags, followed by an enterokinase cleavage site
   1412..1452    +  CDS            V5 tag (fragment): epitope tag from simian virus 5
   1452..1469    +  protein_bind   attB1 (fragment): mutant version of attB; core recombination site for the Gateway® BP reaction BP Clonase™
   1475..7060    +  CDS            BRCA1: BRCA1_HUMAN - Also known as RNF53. Experimental evidence at protein level: Swiss-Prot protein existence level 1. E3 ubiquitin-protein ligase that specifically mediates the formation of 'Lys-6'-linked polyubiquitin chains and plays a central role in DNA repair by facilitating cellular responses to DNA damage (PubMed:12890688, PubMed:14976165, PubMed:16818604, PubMed:17525340, PubMed:12887909, PubMed:10500182, PubMed:19261748). It is unclear whether it also mediates the formation of other types of polyubiquitin chains (PubMed:12890688). The BRCA1-BARD1 heterodimer coordinates a diverse range of
   7099..7117    -  promoter       SP6 promoter: promoter for bacteriophage SP6 RNA polymerase
   7143..7367    +  polyA_signal   bGH poly(A) signal: bovine growth hormone polyadenylation signal
   7371..7392    +  promoter       SV40 promoter (fragment): SV40 enhancer and early promoter
   7413..7841    +  rep_origin     f1 ori (sequence partly withheld): f1 bacteriophage origin of replication; arrow indicates direction of (+) strand synthesis
   7855..8184    +  promoter       SV40 promoter: SV40 enhancer and early promoter
   8251..9042    +  CDS            neo: KKA2_KLEPN - Also known as kan, nptII. Experimental evidence at protein level: Swiss-Prot protein existence level 1. Resistance to kanamycin, neomycin, paromomycin, ribostamycin, butirosin and gentamicin B. From Klebsiella pneumoniae.
   9066..9224    +  CDS            ble (fragment): BLE_KLEPN - Experimental evidence at protein level: Swiss-Prot protein existence level 1. Binding protein with a strong affinity to the bleomycin family of antibiotics. Binds to CL990; an antimitotic-antibiotic compound. From Klebsiella pneumoniae.
   9219..9340    +  polyA_signal   SV40 poly(A) signal: SV40 polyadenylation signal
   9411..9433    -  protein_bind   lac operator (fragment): The lac repressor binds to the lac operator to inhibit transcription in E. coli. This inhibition can be relieved by adding lactose or isopropyl-β-D-thiogalactopyranoside (IPTG). lac repressor encoded by lacI
   9437..9467    -  promoter       lac promoter: promoter for the E. coli lac operon
   9482..9503    -  protein_bind   CAP binding site: CAP binding activates transcription in the presence of cAMP. E. coli catabolite activator protein
   9516..9608    -  CDS            lacI (fragment): lac repressor; lacI; The lac repressor binds to the lac operator to inhibit transcription in E. coli. This inhibition can be relieved by adding lactose or isopropyl-β-D-thiogalactopyranoside (IPTG).
   9791..10379   -  rep_origin     ori: high-copy-number ColE1/pMB1/pBR322/pUC origin of replication
  10550..11410   -  CDS            AmpR: β-lactamase; bla; confers resistance to ampicillin, carbenicillin, and related antibiotics
  11411..11515   -  promoter       AmpR promoter: bla
  11574..11626   -  misc_feature   bom (fragment): basis of mobility region from pBR322
  11781..346     +  enhancer       CMV enhancer (across the origin): human cytomegalovirus immediate early enhancer
>Addgene plasmid #249027 | pKlab818-bGlobin_3xF-BRCA1(full-length)-A1708E | addgene full sequence | sequence record 494417 | Addgene NGS Result
AATTACGGGGTCATTAGTTCATAGCCCATATATGGAGTTCCGCGTTACATAACTTACGGTAAATGGCCCG
CCTGGCTGACCGCCCAACGACCCCCGCCCATTGACGTCAATAATGACGTATGTTCCCATAGTAACGCCAA
TAGGGACTTTCCATTGACGTCAATGGGTGGAGTATTTACGGTAAACTGCCCACTTGGCAGTACATCAAGT
GTATCATATGCCAAGTACGCCCCCTATTGACGTCAATGACGGTAAATGGCCCGCCTGGCATTATGCCCAG
TACATGACCTTATGGGACTTTCCTACTTGGCAGTACATCTACGTATTAGTCATCGCTATTACCATGGTGA
TGCGGTTTTGGCAGTACATCAATGGGCGTGGATAGCGGTTTGACTCACGGGGATTTCCAAGTCTCCACCC
CATTGACGTCAATGGGAGTTTGTTTTGGCACCAAAATCAACGGGACTTTCCAAAATGTCGTAACAACTCC
GCCCCATTGACGCAAATGGGCGGTAGGCGTGTACGGTGGGAGGTCTATATAAGCAGAGCTCTCTGGCTAA
CTAGAGAACCCACTGCTTACTGGCTTATCGAAATTAATACGACTCACTATAGGGAGACCCAAGCTAGAGT
CGATCCTGAGAACTTCAGGGTGAGTTTGGGGACCCTTGATTGTTCTTTCTTTTTCGCTATTGTAAAATTC
ATGTTATATGGAGGGGGCAAAGTTTTCAGGGTGTTGTTTAGAATGGGAAGATGTCCCTTGTATCACCATG
GACCCTCATGATAATTTTGTTTCTTTCACTTTCTACTCTGTTGACAACCATTGTCTCCTCTTATTTTCTT
TTCATTTTCTGTAACTTTTTCGTTAAACTTTAGCTTGCATTTGTAACGAATTTTTAAATTCACTTTTGTT
TATTTGTCAGATTGTAAGTACTTTCTCTAATCACTTTTTTTTCAAGGCAATCAGGGTATATTATATTGTA
CTTCAGCACAGTTTTAGAGAACAATTGTTATAATTAAATGATAAGGTAGAATATTTCTGCATATAAATTC
TGGCTGGCGTGGAAATATTCTTATTGGTAGAAACAACTACATCCTGGTCATCATCCTGCCTTTCTCTTTA
TGGTTACAATGATATACACTGTTTGAGATGAGGATAAAATACTCTGAGTCCAAACCGGGCCCCTCTGCTA
ACCATGTTCATGCCTTCTTCTTTTTCCTACAGCTCCTGGGCAACGTGCTGGTTTGTGCTGTCGACCCCAA
GCTTGGCCGCCAGTGTGCTGGAATTCTGCAGATATCCATCACACTGGCGGCCGCTCGAGCCACCATGGAC
TACAAAGACCATGACGGTGATTATAAAGATCATGACATCGACTACAAGGATGACGATGACAAGGGCTCGG
GCTCGACCTCGGGTAAGCCTATCCCTAACCCTCTCCTCGGTCTCGATTCTACAAGTTTGTACAAAAAAGT
TGGCGATTTATCTGCTCTTCGCGTTGAAGAAGTACAAAATGTCATTAATGCTATGCAGAAAATCTTAGAG
TGTCCCATCTGTCTGGAGTTGATCAAGGAACCTGTCTCCACAAAGTGTGACCACATATTTTGCAAATTTT
GCATGCTGAAACTTCTCAACCAGAAGAAAGGGCCTTCACAGTGTCCTTTATGTAAGAATGATATAACCAA
AAGGAGCCTACAAGAAAGTACGAGATTTAGTCAACTTGTTGAAGAGCTATTGAAAATCATTTGTGCTTTT
CAGCTTGACACAGGTTTGGAGTATGCAAACAGCTATAATTTTGCAAAAAAGGAAAATAACTCTCCTGAAC
ATCTAAAAGATGAAGTTTCTATCATCCAAAGTATGGGCTACAGAAACCGTGCCAAAAGACTTCTACAGAG
TGAACCCGAAAATCCTTCCTTGCAGGAAACCAGTCTCAGTGTCCAACTCTCTAACCTTGGAACTGTGAGA
ACTCTGAGGACAAAGCAGCGGATACAACCTCAAAAGACGTCTGTCTACATTGAATTGGGATCTGATTCTT
CTGAAGATACCGTTAATAAGGCAACTTATTGCAGTGTGGGAGATCAAGAATTGTTACAAATCACCCCTCA
AGGAACCAGGGATGAAATCAGTTTGGATTCTGCAAAAAAGGCTGCTTGTGAATTTTCTGAGACGGATGTA
ACAAATACTGAACATCATCAACCCAGTAATAATGATTTGAACACCACTGAGAAGCGTGCAGCTGAGAGGC
ATCCAGAAAAGTATCAGGGTAGTTCTGTTTCAAACTTGCATGTGGAGCCATGTGGCACAAATACTCATGC
CAGCTCATTACAGCATGAGAACAGCAGTTTATTACTCACTAAAGACAGAATGAATGTAGAAAAGGCTGAA
TTCTGTAATAAAAGCAAACAGCCTGGCTTAGCAAGGAGCCAACATAACAGATGGGCTGGAAGTAAGGAAA
CATGTAATGATAGGCGGACTCCCAGCACAGAAAAAAAGGTAGATCTGAATGCTGATCCCCTGTGTGAGAG
AAAAGAATGGAATAAGCAGAAACTGCCATGCTCAGAGAATCCTAGAGATACTGAAGATGTTCCTTGGATA
ACACTAAATAGCAGCATTCAGAAAGTTAATGAGTGGTTTTCCAGAAGTGATGAACTGTTAGGTTCTGATG
ACTCACATGATGGGGAGTCTGAATCAAATGCCAAAGTAGCTGATGTATTGGACGTTCTAAATGAGGTAGA
TGAATATTCTGGTTCTTCAGAGAAAATAGACTTACTGGCCAGTGATCCTCATGAGGCTTTAATATGTAAA
AGTGAAAGAGTTCACTCCAAATCAGTAGAGAGTAATATTGAAGACAAAATATTTGGGAAAACCTATCGGA
AGAAGGCAAGCCTCCCCAACTTAAGCCATGTAACTGAAAATCTAATTATAGGAGCATTTGTTACTGAGCC
ACAGATAATACAAGAGCGTCCCCTCACAAATAAATTAAAGCGTAAAAGGAGACCTACATCAGGCCTTCAT
CCTGAGGATTTTATCAAGAAAGCAGATTTGGCAGTTCAAAAGACTCCTGAAATGATAAATCAGGGAACTA
ACCAAACGGAGCAGAATGGTCAAGTGATGAATATTACTAATAGTGGTCATGAGAATAAAACAAAAGGTGA
TTCTATTCAGAATGAGAAAAATCCTAACCCAATAGAATCACTCGAAAAAGAATCTGCTTTCAAAACGAAA
GCTGAACCTATAAGCAGCAGTATAAGCAATATGGAACTCGAATTAAATATCCACAATTCAAAAGCACCTA
AAAAGAATAGGCTGAGGAGGAAGTCTTCTACCAGGCATATTCATGCGCTTGAACTAGTAGTCAGTAGAAA
TCTAAGCCCACCTAATTGTACTGAATTGCAAATTGATAGTTGTTCTAGCAGTGAAGAGATAAAGAAAAAA
AAGTACAACCAAATGCCAGTCAGGCACAGCAGAAACCTACAACTCATGGAAGGTAAAGAACCTGCAACTG
GAGCCAAGAAGAGTAACAAGCCAAATGAACAGACAAGTAAAAGACATGACAGTGATACTTTCCCAGAGCT
GAAGTTAACAAATGCACCTGGTTCTTTTACTAAGTGTTCAAATACCAGTGAACTTAAAGAATTTGTCAAT
CCTAGCCTTCCAAGAGAAGAAAAAGAAGAGAAACTAGAAACAGTTAAAGTGTCTAATAATGCTGAAGACC
CCAAAGATCTCATGTTAAGTGGAGAAAGGGTTTTGCAAACTGAAAGATCTGTAGAGAGTAGCAGTATTTC
ACTGGTACCTGGTACTGATTATGGCACTCAGGAAAGTATCTCGTTACTGGAAGTTAGCACTCTAGGGAAG
GCAAAAACAGAACCAAATAAATGTGTGAGTCAGTGTGCAGCATTTGAAAACCCCAAGGGACTAATTCATG
GTTGTTCCAAAGATAATAGAAATGACACAGAAGGCTTTAAGTATCCATTGGGACATGAAGTTAACCACAG
TCGGGAAACAAGCATAGAAATGGAAGAAAGTGAACTTGATGCTCAGTATTTGCAGAATACATTCAAGGTT
TCAAAGCGCCAGTCATTTGCTCTGTTTTCAAATCCAGGAAATGCAGAAGAGGAATGTGCAACATTCTCTG
CCCACTCTGGGTCCTTAAAGAAACAAAGTCCAAAAGTCACTTTTGAATGTGAACAAAAGGAAGAAAATCA
AGGAAAGAATGAGTCTAATATCAAGCCTGTACAGACAGTTAATATCACTGCAGGCTTTCCTGTGGTTGGT
CAGAAAGATAAGCCAGTTGATAATGCCAAATGTAGTATCAAAGGAGGCTCTAGGTTTTGTCTATCATCTC
AGTTCAGAGGCAACGAAACTGGACTCATTACTCCAAATAAACATGGACTTTTACAAAACCCATATCGTAT
ACCACCACTTTTTCCCATCAAGTCATTTGTTAAAACTAAATGTAAGAAAAATCTGCTAGAGGAAAACTTT
GAGGAACATTCAATGTCACCTGAAAGAGAAATGGGAAATGAGAACATTCCAAGTACAGTGAGCACAATTA
GCCGTAATAACATTAGAGAAAATGTTTTTAAAGGAGCCAGCTCAAGCAATATTAATGAAGTAGGTTCCAG
TACTAATGAAGTGGGCTCCAGTATTAATGAAATAGGTTCCAGTGATGAAAACATTCAAGCAGAACTAGGT
AGAAACAGAGGGCCAAAATTGAATGCTATGCTTAGATTAGGGGTTTTGCAACCTGAGGTCTATAAACAAA
GTCTTCCTGGAAGTAATTGTAAGCATCCTGAAATAAAAAAGCAAGAATATGAAGAAGTAGTTCAGACTGT
TAATACAGATTTCTCTCCATATCTGATTTCAGATAACTTAGAACAGCCTATGGGAAGTAGTCATGCATCT
CAGGTTTGTTCTGAGACACCTGATGACCTGTTAGATGATGGTGAAATAAAGGAAGATACTAGTTTTGCTG
AAAATGACATTAAGGAAAGTTCTGCTGTTTTTAGCAAAAGCGTCCAGAGAGGAGAGCTTAGCAGGAGTCC
TAGCCCTTTCACCCATACACATTTGGCTCAGGGTTACCGAAGAGGGGCCAAGAAATTAGAGTCCTCAGAA
GAGAACTTATCTAGTGAGGATGAAGAGCTTCCCTGCTTCCAACACTTGTTATTTGGTAAAGTAAACAATA
TACCTTCTCAGTCTACTAGGCATAGCACCGTTGCTACCGAGTGTCTGTCTAAGAACACAGAGGAGAATTT
ATTATCATTGAAGAATAGCTTAAATGACTGCAGTAACCAGGTAATATTGGCAAAGGCATCTCAGGAACAT
CACCTTAGTGAGGAAACAAAATGTTCTGCTAGCTTGTTTTCTTCACAGTGCAGTGAATTGGAAGACTTGA
CTGCAAATACAAACACCCAGGATCCTTTCTTGATTGGTTCTTCCAAACAAATGAGGCATCAGTCTGAAAG
CCAGGGAGTTGGTCTGAGTGACAAGGAATTGGTTTCAGATGATGAAGAAAGAGGAACGGGCTTGGAAGAA
AATAATCAAGAAGAGCAAAGCATGGATTCAAACTTAGGTGAAGCAGCATCTGGGTGTGAGAGTGAAACAA
GCGTCTCTGAAGACTGCTCAGGGCTATCCTCTCAGAGTGACATTTTAACCACTCAGCAGAGGGATACCAT
GCAACATAACCTGATAAAGCTCCAGCAGGAAATGGCTGAACTAGAAGCTGTGTTAGAACAGCATGGGAGC
CAGCCTTCTAACAGCTACCCTTCCATCATAAGTGACTCCTCTGCCCTTGAGGACCTGCGAAATCCAGAAC
AAAGCACATCAGAAAAAGCAGTATTAACTTCACAGAAAAGTAGTGAATACCCTATAAGCCAGAATCCAGA
AGGCCTTTCTGCTGACAAGTTTGAGGTGTCTGCAGATAGTTCTACCAGTAAAAATAAAGAACCAGGAGTG
GAAAGGTCATCCCCTTCTAAATGCCCATCATTAGATGATAGGTGGTACATGCACAGTTGCTCTGGGAGTC
TTCAGAATAGAAACTACCCATCTCAAGAGGAGCTCATTAAGGTTGTTGATGTGGAGGAGCAACAGCTGGA
AGAGTCTGGGCCACACGATTTGACGGAAACATCTTACTTGCCAAGGCAAGATCTAGAGGGAACCCCTTAC
CTGGAATCTGGAATCAGCCTCTTCTCTGATGACCCTGAATCTGATCCTTCTGAAGACAGAGCCCCAGAGT
CAGCTCGTGTTGGCAACATACCATCTTCAACCTCTGCATTGAAAGTTCCCCAATTGAAAGTTGCAGAATC
TGCCCAGGGTCCAGCTGCTGCTCATACTACTGATACTGCTGGGTATAATGCAATGGAAGAAAGTGTGAGC
AGGGAGAAGCCAGAATTGACAGCTTCAACAGAAAGGGTCAACAAAAGAATGTCCATGGTGGTGTCTGGCC
TGACCCCAGAAGAATTTATGCTCGTGTACAAGTTTGCCAGAAAACACCACATCACTTTAACTAATCTAAT
TACTGAAGAGACTACTCATGTTGTTATGAAAACAGATGCTGAGTTTGTGTGTGAACGGACACTGAAATAT
TTTCTAGGAATTGAGGGAGGAAAATGGGTAGTTAGCTATTTCTGGGTGACCCAGTCTATTAAAGAAAGAA
AAATGCTGAATGAGCATGATTTTGAAGTCAGAGGAGATGTGGTCAATGGAAGAAACCACCAAGGTCCAAA
GCGAGCAAGAGAATCCCAGGACAGAAAGATCTTCAGGGGGCTAGAAATCTGTTGCTATGGGCCCTTCACC
AACATGCCCACAGATCAACTGGAATGGATGGTACAGCTGTGTGGTGCTTCTGTGGTGAAGGAGCTTTCAT
CATTCACCCTTGGCACAGGTGTCCACCCAATTGTGGTTGTGCAGCCAGATGCCTGGACAGAGGACAATGG
CTTCCATGCAATTGGGCAGATGTGTGAGGCACCTGTGGTGACCCGAGAGTGGGTGTTGGACAGTGTAGCA
CTCTACCAGTGCCAGGAGCTGGACACCTACCTGATACCCCAGATCCCCCACAGCCACTACTGAGATATCG
GCTCGAGCATGCATCTAGAGGGCCCTATTCTATAGTGTCACCTAAATGCTAGAGCTCGCTGATCAGCCTC
GACTGTGCCTTCTAGTTGCCAGCCATCTGTTGTTTGCCCCTCCCCCGTGCCTTCCTTGACCCTGGAAGGT
GCCACTCCCACTGTCCTTTCCTAATAAAATGAGGAAATTGCATCGCATTGTCTGAGTAGGTGTCATTCTA
TTCTGGGGGGTGGGGTGGGGCAGGACAGCAAGGGGGAGGATTGGGAAGACAATAGCAGGCATGCTGGGGA
TGCGGTGGGCTCTATGGCTTCTGAGGCGGAAAGAACCAGCTGGGGCTCTAGGGGGTATCCCC
[124 nt withheld, positions 7413-7536]
C
[91 nt withheld, positions 7538-7628]
A
[49 nt withheld, positions 7630-7678]
CCTTTGACGTTGGAGTCCACGTTCTTT
[37 nt withheld, positions 7706-7742]
ACCCTATCTCGGTCTATTCTTTTGATTTATAAGGGATTTTGCCGATTTCGGCCTATTGGTTAAAAAATGA
GCTGATTTAACAAAAATTTAACGCGAATTAATTCTGTGGAATGTGTGTCAGTTAGGGTGTGGAAAGTCCC
CAGGCTCCCCAGCAGGCAGAAGTATGCAAAGCATGCATCTCAATTAGTCAGCAACCAGGTGTGGAAAGTC
CCCAGGCTCCCCAGCAGGCAGAAGTATGCAAAGCATGCATCTCAATTAGTCAGCAACCATAGTCCCGCCC
CTAACTCCGCCCATCCCGCCCCTAACTCCGCCCAGTTCCGCCCATTCTCCGCCCCATGGCTGACTAATTT
TTTTTATTTATGCAGAGGCCGAGGCCGCCTCTGCCTCTGAGCTATTCCAGAAGTAGTGAGGAGGCTTTTT
TGGAGGCCTAGGCTTTTGCAAAAAGCTCCCGGGAGCTTGTATATCCATTTTCGGATCTGATCAAGAGACA
GGATGAGGATCGTTTCGCATGATTGAACAAGATGGATTGCACGCAGGTTCTCCGGCCGCTTGGGTGGAGA
GGCTATTCGGCTATGACTGGGCACAACAGACAATCGGCTGCTCTGATGCCGCCGTGTTCCGGCTGTCAGC
GCAGGGGCGCCCGGTTCTTTTTGTCAAGACCGACCTGTCCGGTGCCCTGAATGAACTGCAGGACGAGGCA
GCGCGGCTATCGTGGCTGGCCACGACGGGCGTTCCTTGCGCAGCTGTGCTCGACGTTGTCACTGAAGCGG
GAAGGGACTGGCTGCTATTGGGCGAAGTGCCGGGGCAGGATCTCCTGTCATCTCACCTTGCTCCTGCCGA
GAAAGTATCCATCATGGCTGATGCAATGCGGCGGCTGCATACGCTTGATCCGGCTACCTGCCCATTCGAC
CACCAAGCGAAACATCGCATCGAGCGAGCACGTACTCGGATGGAAGCCGGTCTTGTCGATCAGGATGATC
TGGACGAAGAGCATCAGGGGCTCGCGCCAGCCGAACTGTTCGCCAGGCTCAAGGCGCGCATGCCCGACGG
CGAGGATCTCGTCGTGACCCATGGCGATGCCTGCTTGCCGAATATCATGGTGGAAAATGGCCGCTTTTCT
GGATTCATCGACTGTGGCCGGCTGGGTGTGGCGGACCGCTATCAGGACATAGCGTTGGCTACCCGTGATA
TTGCTGAAGAGCTTGGCGGCGAATGGGCTGACCGCTTCCTCGTGCTTTACGGTATCGCCGCTCCCGATTC
GCAGCGCATCGCCTTCTATCGCCTTCTTGACGAGTTCTTCTGAGCGGGACTCTGGGGTTCGAAATGACCG
ACCAAGCGACGCCCAACCTGCCATCACGAGATTTCGATTCCACCGCCGCCTTCTATGAAAGGTTGGGCTT
CGGAATCGTTTTCCGGGACGCCGGCTGGATGATCCTCCAGCGCGGGGATCTCATGCTGGAGTTCTTCGCC
CACCCCAACTTGTTTATTGCAGCTTATAATGGTTACAAATAAAGCAATAGCATCACAAATTTCACAAATA
AAGCATTTTTTTCACTGCATTCTAGTTGTGGTTTGTCCAAACTCATCAATGTATCTTATCATGTCTGTAT
ACCGTCGACCTCTAGCTAGAGCTTGGCGTAATCATGGTCATAGCTGTTTCCTGTGTGAAATTGTTATCCG
CTCACAATTCCACACAACATACGAGCCGGAAGCATAAAGTGTAAAGCCTGGGGTGCCTAATGAGTGAGCT
AACTCACATTAATTGCGTTGCGCTCACTGCCCGCTTTCCAGTCGGGAAACCTGTCGTGCCAGCTGCATTA
ATGAATCGGCCAACGCGCGGGGAGAGGCGGTTTGCGTATTGGGCGCTCTTCCGCTTCCTCGCTCACTGAC
TCGCTGCGCTCGGTCGTTCGGCTGCGGCGAGCGGTATCAGCTCACTCAAAGGCGGTAATACGGTTATCCA
CAGAATCAGGGGATAACGCAGGAAAGAACATGTGAGCAAAAGGCCAGCAAAAGGCCAGGAACCGTAAAAA
GGCCGCGTTGCTGGCGTTTTTCCATAGGCTCCGCCCCCCTGACGAGCATCACAAAAATCGACGCTCAAGT
CAGAGGTGGCGAAACCCGACAGGACTATAAAGATACCAGGCGTTTCCCCCTGGAAGCTCCCTCGTGCGCT
CTCCTGTTCCGACCCTGCCGCTTACCGGATACCTGTCCGCCTTTCTCCCTTCGGGAAGCGTGGCGCTTTC
TCATAGCTCACGCTGTAGGTATCTCAGTTCGGTGTAGGTCGTTCGCTCCAAGCTGGGCTGTGTGCACGAA
CCCCCCGTTCAGCCCGACCGCTGCGCCTTATCCGGTAACTATCGTCTTGAGTCCAACCCGGTAAGACACG
ACTTATCGCCACTGGCAGCAGCCACTGGTAACAGGATTAGCAGAGCGAGGTATGTAGGCGGTGCTACAGA
GTTCTTGAAGTGGTGGCCTAACTACGGCTACACTAGAAGAACAGTATTTGGTATCTGCGCTCTGCTGAAG
CCAGTTACCTTCGGAAAAAGAGTCGGTAGCTCTTGATCCGGCAAACAAACCACCGCTGGTAGCGGTGGTT
TTTTTGTTTGCAAGCAGCAGATTACGCGCAGAAAAAAAGGATCTCAAGAAGATCCTTTGATCTTTTCTAC
GGGGTCTGACGCTCAGTGGAACGAAAACTCACGTTAAGGGATTTTGGTCATGAGATTATCAAAAAGGATC
TTCACCTAGATCCTTTTAAATTAAAAATGAAGTTTTAAATCAATCTAAAGTATATATGAGTAAACTTGGT
CTGACAGTTACCAATGCTTAATCAGTGAGGCACCTATCTCAGCGATCTGTCTATTTCGTTCATCCATAGT
TGCCTGACTCCCCGTCGTGTAGATAACTACGATACGGGAGGGCTTACCATCTGGCCCCAGTGCTGCAATG
ATACCGCGAGACCCACGCTCACCGGCTCCAGATTTATCAGCAATAAACCAGCCAGCCGGAAGGGCCGAGC
GCAGAAGTGGTCCTGCAACTTTATCCGCCTCCATCCAGTCTATTAATTGTTGCCGGGAAGCTAGAGTAAG
TAGTTCGCCAGTTAATAGTTTGCGCAACGTTGTTGCCATTGCTACAGGCATCGTGGTGTCACGCTCGTCG
TTTGGTATGGCTTCATTCAGCTCCGGTTCCCAACGATCAAGGCGAGTTACATGATCCCCCATGTTGTGCA
AAAAAGCGGTTAGCTCCTTCGGTCCTCCGATCGTTGTCAGAAGTAAGTTGGCCGCAGTGTTATCACTCAT
GGTTATGGCAGCACTGCATAATTCTCTTACTGTCATGCCATCCGTAAGATGCTTTTCTGTGACTGGTGAG
TACTCAACCAAGTCATTCTGAGAATAGTGTATGCGGCGACCGAGTTGCTCTTGCCCGGCGTCAATACGGG
ATAATACCGCGCCACATAGCAGAACTTTAAAAGTGCTCATCATTGGAAAACGTTCTTCGGGGCGAAAACT
CTCAAGGATCTTACCGCTGTTGAGATCCAGTTCGATGTAACCCACTCGTGCACCCAACTGATCTTCAGCA
TCTTTTACTTTCACCAGCGTTTCTGGGTGAGCAAAAACAGGAAGGCAAAATGCCGCAAAAAAGGGAATAA
GGGCGACACGGAAATGTTGAATACTCATACTCTTCCTTTTTCAATATTATTGAAGCATTTATCAGGGTTA
TTGTCTCATGAGCGGATACATATTTGAATGTATTTAGAAAAATAAACAAATAGGGGTTCCGCGCACATTT
CCCCGAAAAGTGCCACCTGACGTCGACGGATCGGGAGATCTCCCGATCCCCTATGGTGCACTCTCAGTAC
AATCTGCTCTGATGCCGCATAGTTAAGCCAGTATCTGCTCCCTGCTTGTGTGTTGGAGGTCGCTGAGTAG
TGCGCGAGCAAAATTTAAGCTACAACAAGGCAAGGCTTGACCGACAATTGCATGAAGAATCTGCTTAGGG
TTAGGCGTTTTGCGCTGCTTCGCGATGTACGGGCCAGATATACGCGTTGACATTGATTATTGACTAGTTA
TTAATAGTAATC
